Addgene plasmid #139230: pJM450 EF1alpha EBFP2-P2A-BlastR (TUPV1)
Purpose: mMoClo TUPV1, with EF1alpha promoter and EBFP2-P2A-BlastR in the MCS
Depositing lab: Joshua Leonard. Depositing organization: Northwestern University. Publication: The COMET toolkit for composing customizable genetic programs in mammalian cells. Donahue PS, Draut JW, Muldoon JJ, Edelstein HI, Bagheri N, Leonard JN. Nat Commun. 2020 Feb 7;11(1):779. doi: 10.1038/s41467-019-14147-5. PubMed 32034124.
Backbone
  Vector backbone: pPD005 pcDNA Golden Gate
  Vector type: Mammalian Expression, Synthetic Biology
Growth in bacteria
  Bacterial resistance: Ampicillin, 100 μg/mL
  Growth temperature: 37°C
  Growth strain: DH5alpha
  Copy number: High Copy
Gene/Insert
  Gene/Insert name: EBFP2-P2A-Blasticidin S Deaminase
  Species: Synthetic
  Promoter: EF1alpha
  Cloning method: Restriction Enzyme; 5′ cloning site NheI (not destroyed); 3′ cloning site NotI (not destroyed)
Terms and licenses: Academic/Nonprofit Terms; Industry Terms: Not Available to Industry
Depositor comments: Leonard Lab plasmid reference number: L1503
How to cite: pJM450 EF1alpha EBFP2-P2A-BlastR (TUPV1) was a gift from Joshua Leonard (Addgene plasmid # 139230 ; http://n2t.net/addgene:139230 ; RRID:Addgene_139230)
