[The description below was written by a language model from this plasmid's Addgene catalogue record and pLannotate feature annotations shown in this document.]
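Description:
pJM450 EF1alpha EBFP2-P2A-BlastR (TUPV1) is a mammalian expression and synthetic biology plasmid of about 7 kb, built on the pPD005 pcDNA Golden Gate backbone. The record describes it as the position 1 transcription unit vector (TUPV1) of a mammalian modular cloning (mMoClo) scheme, with a filled multiple cloning site. It was deposited as part of a toolkit for composing customizable genetic programs in mammalian cells. In E. coli it is maintained at high copy from a ColE1/pUC-type origin and selected with ampicillin through the β-lactamase gene and its native promoter. An f1 phage origin is also present. The annotated lac promoter, lac operator, CAP site and a lacI fragment are backbone remnants.

The payload is a single synthetic transcription unit cloned between NheI and NotI sites, both of which are retained. The human EF-1α core promoter and portions of its intron A drive an open reading frame encoding the blue fluorescent protein EBFP2. This is joined through a P2A ribosome-skipping peptide to blasticidin S deaminase, and the unit ends in the bovine growth hormone polyadenylation signal. The P2A sequence is named in the record but was not called as a separate feature; it would fall in the unannotated gap between the two coding regions. One transcript therefore yields both a fluorescent marker and a blasticidin resistance enzyme, so expressing cells can be visualised and drug-selected.

A short match to a Tet-responsive promoter just upstream of EBFP2 is only a fragment and probably reflects shared leader sequence rather than inducible control. Downstream, an SV40 early promoter, a small bleomycin-resistance fragment and the SV40 polyadenylation signal appear to be a truncated pcDNA-type selection cassette. The record does not detail how the vector is used in downstream multi-unit assembly.
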