Features (pLannotate 1.2.2; 20 found; start..end, strand, type, name):
    369..580     +  promoter       EF-1α core promoter: core promoter for human elongation factor EF-1α
    581..694     +  intron         EF-1α intron A (fragment): intron upstream of the start codon of human EF-1α
   1320..1523    +  intron         EF-1α intron A: truncated intron upstream of the start codon of human EF-1α
   1532..1566    +  promoter       TRE3GV promoter (fragment): 3rd-generation Tet-responsive promoter that can be activated by binding of Tet-On® 3G, optimized for retroviral and lentiviral vectors
   1639..2355    +  CDS            EBFP2: EBFP2 is a basic (constitutively fluorescent) blue fluorescent protein published in 2007, derived from Aequorea victoria. It is reported to be a rapidly-maturing monomer with moderate acid sensitivity.
   2452..2850    +  CDS            BSD: blasticidin S deaminase; Aspergillus terreus BSD; confers resistance to blasticidin
   2901..3012    +  polyA_signal   bGH poly(A) signal: bovine growth hormone polyadenylation signal
   3497..3522    -  misc_feature   MCS (fragment): pBluescript multiple cloning site
   3894..4322    +  rep_origin     f1 ori (sequence partly withheld): f1 bacteriophage origin of replication; arrow indicates direction of (+) strand synthesis
   4327..4349    +  promoter       SV40 promoter (fragment): SV40 enhancer and early promoter
   4350..4541    +  promoter       SV40 promoter: SV40 early promoter
   4568..4666    +  CDS            ble (fragment): BLE_KLEPN - Experimental evidence at protein level: Swiss-Prot protein existence level 1. Binding protein with a strong affinity to the bleomycin family of antibiotics. Binds to CL990; an antimitotic-antibiotic compound. From Klebsiella pneumoniae.
   4661..4782    +  polyA_signal   SV40 poly(A) signal: SV40 polyadenylation signal
   4855..4871    -  protein_bind   lac operator: The lac repressor binds to the lac operator to inhibit transcription in E. coli. This inhibition can be relieved by adding lactose or isopropyl-β-D-thiogalactopyranoside (IPTG). lac repressor encoded by lacI
   4879..4909    -  promoter       lac promoter: promoter for the E. coli lac operon
   4924..4945    -  protein_bind   CAP binding site: CAP binding activates transcription in the presence of cAMP. E. coli catabolite activator protein
   4958..5050    -  CDS            lacI (fragment): lac repressor; lacI; The lac repressor binds to the lac operator to inhibit transcription in E. coli. This inhibition can be relieved by adding lactose or isopropyl-β-D-thiogalactopyranoside (IPTG).
   5233..5821    -  rep_origin     ori: high-copy-number ColE1/pMB1/pBR322/pUC origin of replication
   5992..6852    -  CDS            AmpR: β-lactamase; bla; confers resistance to ampicillin, carbenicillin, and related antibiotics
   6853..6957    -  promoter       AmpR promoter: bla
>Addgene plasmid #139230 | pJM450 EF1alpha EBFP2-P2A-BlastR (TUPV1) | addgene full sequence | sequence record 324962 | Addgene NGS Result
GACGGATCGGGAGATCGAAGACGGTGCCAAGGTCTTGACAAACGAGTGCTAGTACAAGATCTGGGGAGGT
CGCTGAGTAGTGCGCGAGCAAAATTTAAGCTACAACAAGGCAAGGCTTGACCGACAATTGCATGAAGAAT
CTGCTTAGGGTTAGGCGTTTTGCGCTGCTTCGCGATGTACGGGCCAGATATACGCGTGAGTAATTCATAC
AAAAGGACTCGCCCCTGCCTTGGGGAATCCCAGGGACCGTCGTTAAACTCCCACTAACGTAGAACCCAGA
GATCGCTGCGTTCCCGCCCCCTCACCCGCCCGCTCTCGTCATCACTGAGGTGGAGAAGAGCATGCGTGAG
GCTCCGGTGCCCGTCAGTGGGCAGAGCGCACATCGCCCACAGTCCCCGAGAAGTTGGGGGGAGGGGTCGG
CAATTGAACCGGTGCCTAGAGAAGGTGGCGCGGGGTAAACTGGGAAAGTGATGTCGTGTACTGGCTCCGC
CTTTTTCCCGAGGGTGGGGGAGAACCGTATATAAGTGCAGTAGTCGCCGTGAACGTTCTTTTTCGCAACG
GGTTTGCCGCCAGAACACAGGTAAGTGCCGTGTGTGGTTCCCGCGGGCCTGGCCTCTTTACGGGTTATGG
CCCTTGCGTGCCTTGAATTACTTCCACGCCCCTGGCTGCAGTACGTGATTCTTGATCCCGAGCTTCGGGT
TGGAAGTGGGTGGGAGAGTTCGAGGCCTTGCGCTTAAGGAGCCCCTTCGCCTCGTGCTTGAGTTGAGGCC
TGGCTTGGGCGCTGGGGCCGCCGCGTGCGAATCTGGTGGCACCTTCGCGCCTGTCTCGCTGCTTTCGATA
AGTCTCTAGCCATTTAAAATTTTTGATGACCTGCTGCGACGCTTTTTTTCTGGCAAGATAGTCTTGTAAA
TGCGGGCCAAGATCTGCACACTGGTATTTCGGTTTTTGGGGCCGCGGGCGGCGACGGGGCCCGTGCGTCC
CAGCGCACATGTTCGGCGAGGCGGGGCCTGCGAGCGCGGCCACCGAGAATCGGACGGGGGTAGTCTCAAG
CTGGCCGGCCTGCTCTGGTGCCTGGCCTCGCGCCGCCGTGTATCGCCCCGCCCTGGGCGGCAAGGCTGGC
CCGGTCGGCACCAGTTGCGTGAGCGGAAAGATGGCCGCTTCCCGGCCCTGCTGCAGGGAGCTCAAAATGG
AGGACGCGGCGCTCGGGAGAGCGGGCGGGTGAGTCACCCACACAAAGGAAAAGGGCCTTTCCGTCCTCAG
CCGTCGCTTCATGTGACTCCACGGAGTACCGGGCGCCGTCCAGGCACCTCGATTAGTTCTCGAGCTTTTG
GAGTACGTCGTCTTTAGGTTGGGGGGAGGGGTTTTATGCGATGGAGTTTCCCCACACTGAGTGGGTGGAG
ACTGAAGTTAGGCCAGCTTGGCACTTGATGTAATTCTCCTTGGAATTTGCCCTTTTTGAGTTTGGATCTT
GGTTCATTCTCAAGCCTCAGACAGTGGTTCAAAGTTTTTTTCTTCCATTTCAGGTGTCGTGAGAGCTCGT
TTAGTGAACCGTCAGATCGCCTGGAGACGCCATCCACGCTGTTTTGACCTCCATAGAAGAGAACGGGACC
GATCCAAATTCTCGAGGCTAGCGCCACCATGGTGAGCAAGGGCGAGGAGCTGTTCACCGGGGTGGTGCCC
ATCCTGGTCGAGCTGGACGGCGACGTAAACGGCCACAAGTTCAGCGTGAGGGGCGAGGGCGAGGGCGATG
CCACCAACGGCAAGCTGACCCTGAAGTTCATCTGCACCACCGGCAAGCTGCCCGTGCCCTGGCCCACCCT
CGTGACCACCCTGAGCCACGGCGTGCAGTGCTTCGCCCGCTACCCCGACCACATGAAGCAGCACGACTTC
TTCAAGTCCGCCATGCCCGAAGGCTACGTCCAGGAGCGCACCATCTTCTTCAAGGACGACGGCACCTACA
AGACCCGCGCCGAGGTGAAGTTCGAGGGCGACACCCTAGTGAACCGCATCGAGCTGAAGGGCGTCGACTT
CAAGGAGGACGGCAACATCCTGGGGCACAAGCTGGAGTACAACTTCAACAGCCACAACATCTATATCATG
GCCGTCAAGCAGAAGAACGGCATCAAGGTGAACTTCAAGATCCGCCACAACGTGGAGGACGGCAGCGTGC
AGCTCGCCGACCACTACCAGCAGAACACCCCCATCGGCGACGGCCCCGTGCTGCTGCCCGACAGCCACTA
CCTGAGCACCCAGTCCGTGCTGAGCAAAGACCCCAACGAGAAGCGCGATCACATGGTCCTGCTGGAGTTC
CGCACCGCCGCCGGGATCACTCTCGGCATGGACGAGCTGTACAAGGAATTCGGTAGCAAGCTTGGTAGTG
GAGCAACTAACTTTTCCCTGCTCAAACAAGCCGGGGATGTAGAGGAGAACCCCGGCCCCGCCCCCCTTAA
GATGGCCAAGCCTTTGTCTCAAGAAGAATCCACCCTCATTGAAAGAGCAACGGCTACAATCAACAGCATC
CCCATCTCTGAGGACTACAGCGTCGCCAGCGCAGCTCTCTCTAGCGACGGCCGCATCTTCACTGGTGTCA
ATGTATATCATTTTACTGGGGGACCTTGTGCAGAACTCGTGGTGCTGGGCACTGCTGCTGCTGCGGCAGC
TGGCAACCTGACTTGTATCGTCGCGATCGGAAATGAGAACAGGGGCATCTTGAGCCCCTGCGGACGGTGC
CGACAGGTGCTTCTCGATCTGCATCCTGGGATCAAAGCCATAGTGAAGGACAGTGATGGACAGCCGACGG
CAGTTGGGATTCGTGAATTGCTGCCCTCTGGTTATGTGTGGGAGGGCTAAGCGGCCGCTCGAGTCTAGAG
GGCCCGTTTAAACCCGCTGATCAGCCTCGACTGTGCCTTCTAGTTGCCAGCCATCTGTTGTTTGCCCCTC
CCCCGTGCCTTCCTTGACCCTGGAAGGTGCCACTCCCACTGTCCTTTCCTAATAAAATGAGGAAATTGCA
TCGCATTGTCTGAGTAGGTGTCATTCTATTCTGGGGGGTGGGGTGGGGCAGGACAGCAAGGGGGAGGATT
GGGAAGTCAATAGCAGGCATGCTGGGGATGCGGTGGGCTCTATGGCTTCTGAGGCAGGTCGAGGGTACAT
GCGCCTTACTCCTTGTGAGCGCATCGCGATAAGCTCTAGAGGGACAGCCCCCCCCCAAAGCCCCCAGGGA
TGTAATTACGTCCCTCCCCCGCTAGGGGGCAGCAGCGAGCCGCCCGGGGCTCCGCTCCGGTCCGGCGCTC
CCCCCGCATCCCCGAGCCGGCAGCGTGCGGGGACAGCCCGGGCACGGGGAAGGTGGCACGGGATCGCTTT
CCTCTGAACGCTTCTCGCTGCTCTTTGAGCCTGCAGACACCTGGGGGGATACGGGGAAAAAGCTTTAGGC
TGAAAGAGAGATTTAGAATGACAGAATCATAGAACGGCCTGCGTACGGATGGGGCTCTAGCTCTAGAGCT
TGATATCGAATTCCTGCAGCCCCGCTAGAGGGACAGCCCCCCCCCAAAGCCCCCAGGGATGTAATTACGT
CCCTCCCCCGCTAGGGGGCAGCAGCGAGCCGCCCGGGGCTCCGCTCCGGTCCGGCGCTCCCCCCGCATCC
CCGAGCCGGCAGCGTGCGGGGACAGCCCGGGCACGGGGAAGGTGGCACGGGATCGCTTTCCTCTGAACGC
TTCTCGCTGCTCTTTGAGCCTGCAGACACCTGGGGGGATACGGGGAAAAAGCTTTAGGCTGAAAGAGAGA
TTTAGAATGACAGAATCATAGAACGGCCTGGGCGCGCCTGGTGGCGAACGATCAACAGACGGGAGAGGGC
AAAAGTCTTCGCTGACAGCGACCGGACTCTAGGGGGTATCCCC
[124 nt withheld, positions 3894-4017]
C
[91 nt withheld, positions 4019-4109]
A
[49 nt withheld, positions 4111-4159]
CCTTTGACGTTGGAGTCCACGTTCTTT
[37 nt withheld, positions 4187-4223]
ACCCTATCTCGGTCTATTCTTTTGATTTATAAGGGATTTTGCCGATTTCGGCCTATTGGTTAAAAAATGA
GCTGATTTAACAAAAATTTAACGCGAATTAATTCTGTGGAATGTGTGTCAGTTAGGCTCAATTAGTCAGC
AACCATAGTCCCGCCCCTAACTCCGCCCATCCCGCCCCTAACTCCGCCCAGTTCCGCCCATTCTCCGCCC
CATGGCTGACTAATTTTTTTTATTTATGCAGAGGCCGAGGCCGCCTCTGCCTCTGAGCTATTCCAGAAGT
AGTGAGGAGGCTTTTTTGGAGGCCTAGGCTTTTGCAAAAAGCTCCCGGGAGCTTGTATATCCATTTTCGG
AGGTTGGGCTTCGGAATCGTTTTCCGGGACGCCGGCTGGATGATCCTCCAGCGCGGGGATCTCATGCTGG
AGTTCTTCGCCCACCCCAACTTGTTTATTGCAGCTTATAATGGTTACAAATAAAGCAATAGCATCACAAA
TTTCACAAATAAAGCATTTTTTTCACTGCATTCTAGTTGTGGTTTGTCCAAACTCATCAATGTATCTTAT
CATGTCTGTATACCGTCGACCTCTAGCTAGAGCTTGGCGTAATCATGGTCATAGCTGTTTCCTGTGTGAA
ATTGTTATCCGCTCACAATTCCACACAACATACGAGCCGGAAGCATAAAGTGTAAAGCCTGGGGTGCCTA
ATGAGTGAGCTAACTCACATTAATTGCGTTGCGCTCACTGCCCGCTTTCCAGTCGGGAAACCTGTCGTGC
CAGCTGCATTAATGAATCGGCCAACGCGCGGGGAGAGGCGGTTTGCGTATTGGGCGCTCTTCCGCTTCCT
CGCTCACTGACTCGCTGCGCTCGGTCGTTCGGCTGCGGCGAGCGGTATCAGCTCACTCAAAGGCGGTAAT
ACGGTTATCCACAGAATCAGGGGATAACGCAGGAAAGAACATGTGAGCAAAAGGCCAGCAAAAGGCCAGG
AACCGTAAAAAGGCCGCGTTGCTGGCGTTTTTCCATAGGCTCCGCCCCCCTGACGAGCATCACAAAAATC
GACGCTCAAGTCAGAGGTGGCGAAACCCGACAGGACTATAAAGATACCAGGCGTTTCCCCCTGGAAGCTC
CCTCGTGCGCTCTCCTGTTCCGACCCTGCCGCTTACCGGATACCTGTCCGCCTTTCTCCCTTCGGGAAGC
GTGGCGCTTTCTCATAGCTCACGCTGTAGGTATCTCAGTTCGGTGTAGGTCGTTCGCTCCAAGCTGGGCT
GTGTGCACGAACCCCCCGTTCAGCCCGACCGCTGCGCCTTATCCGGTAACTATCGTCTTGAGTCCAACCC
GGTAAGACACGACTTATCGCCACTGGCAGCAGCCACTGGTAACAGGATTAGCAGAGCGAGGTATGTAGGC
GGTGCTACAGAGTTCTTGAAGTGGTGGCCTAACTACGGCTACACTAGAAGAACAGTATTTGGTATCTGCG
CTCTGCTGAAGCCAGTTACCTTCGGAAAAAGAGTTGGTAGCTCTTGATCCGGCAAACAAACCACCGCTGG
TAGCGGTGGTTTTTTTGTTTGCAAGCAGCAGATTACGCGCAGAAAAAAAGGATCTCAAGAAGATCCTTTG
ATCTTTTCTACGGGGTCTGACGCTCAGTGGAACGAAAACTCACGTTAAGGGATTTTGGTCATGAGATTAT
CAAAAAGGATCTTCACCTAGATCCTTTTAAATTAAAAATGAAGTTTTAAATCAATCTAAAGTATATATGA
GTAAACTTGGTCTGACAGTTACCAATGCTTAATCAGTGAGGCACCTATCTCAGCGATCTGTCTATTTCGT
TCATCCATAGTTGCCTGACTCCCCGTCGTGTAGATAACTACGATACGGGAGGGCTTACCATCTGGCCCCA
GTGCTGCAATGATACCGCGAGATCCACGCTCACCGGCTCCAGATTTATCAGCAATAAACCAGCCAGCCGG
AAGGGCCGAGCGCAGAAGTGGTCCTGCAACTTTATCCGCCTCCATCCAGTCTATTAATTGTTGCCGGGAA
GCTAGAGTAAGTAGTTCGCCAGTTAATAGTTTGCGCAACGTTGTTGCCATTGCTACAGGCATCGTGGTGT
CACGCTCGTCGTTTGGTATGGCTTCATTCAGCTCCGGTTCCCAACGATCAAGGCGAGTTACATGATCCCC
CATGTTGTGCAAAAAAGCGGTTAGCTCCTTCGGTCCTCCGATCGTTGTCAGAAGTAAGTTGGCCGCAGTG
TTATCACTCATGGTTATGGCAGCACTGCATAATTCTCTTACTGTCATGCCATCCGTAAGATGCTTTTCTG
TGACTGGTGAGTACTCAACCAAGTCATTCTGAGAATAGTGTATGCGGCGACCGAGTTGCTCTTGCCCGGC
GTCAATACGGGATAATACCGCGCCACATAGCAGAACTTTAAAAGTGCTCATCATTGGAAAACGTTCTTCG
GGGCGAAAACTCTCAAGGATCTTACCGCTGTTGAGATCCAGTTCGATGTAACCCACTCGTGCACCCAACT
GATCTTCAGCATCTTTTACTTTCACCAGCGTTTCTGGGTGAGCAAAAACAGGAAGGCAAAATGCCGCAAA
AAAGGGAATAAGGGCGACACGGAAATGTTGAATACTCATACTCTTCCTTTTTCAATATTATTGAAGCATT
TATCAGGGTTATTGTCTCATGAGCGGATACATATTTGAATGTATTTAGAAAAATAAACAAATAGGGGTTC
CGCGCACATTTCCCCGAAAAGTGCCACCTGACGTC
