>Addgene plasmid #139230 | pJM450 EF1alpha EBFP2-P2A-BlastR (TUPV1) | depositor partial sequence | sequence record 269300 | EBFP2-P2A-Blasticidin S Deaminase
ATGGTGAGCAAGGGCGAGGAGCTGTTCACCGGGGTGGTGCCCATCCTGGTCGAGCTGGACGGCGACGTAA
ACGGCCACAAGTTCAGCGTGAGGGGCGAGGGCGAGGGCGATGCCACCAACGGCAAGCTGACCCTGAAGTT
CATCTGCACCACCGGCAAGCTGCCCGTGCCCTGGCCCACCCTCGTGACCACCCTGAGCCACGGCGTGCAG
TGCTTCGCCCGCTACCCCGACCACATGAAGCAGCACGACTTCTTCAAGTCCGCCATGCCCGAAGGCTACG
TCCAGGAGCGCACCATCTTCTTCAAGGACGACGGCACCTACAAGACCCGCGCCGAGGTGAAGTTCGAGGG
CGACACCCTAGTGAACCGCATCGAGCTGAAGGGCGTCGACTTCAAGGAGGACGGCAACATCCTGGGGCAC
AAGCTGGAGTACAACTTCAACAGCCACAACATCTATATCATGGCCGTCAAGCAGAAGAACGGCATCAAGG
TGAACTTCAAGATCCGCCACAACGTGGAGGACGGCAGCGTGCAGCTCGCCGACCACTACCAGCAGAACAC
CCCCATCGGCGACGGCCCCGTGCTGCTGCCCGACAGCCACTACCTGAGCACCCAGTCCGTGCTGAGCAAA
GACCCCAACGAGAAGCGCGATCACATGGTCCTGCTGGAGTTCCGCACCGCCGCCGGGATCACTCTCGGCA
TGGACGAGCTGTACAAGGAATTCGGTAGCAAGCTTGGTAGTGGAGCAACTAACTTTTCCCTGCTCAAACA
AGCCGGGGATGTAGAGGAGAACCCCGGCCCCGCCCCCCTTAAGATGGCCAAGCCTTTGTCTCAAGAAGAA
TCCACCCTCATTGAAAGAGCAACGGCTACAATCAACAGCATCCCCATCTCTGAGGACTACAGCGTCGCCA
GCGCAGCTCTCTCTAGCGACGGCCGCATCTTCACTGGTGTCAATGTATATCATTTTACTGGGGGACCTTG
TGCAGAACTCGTGGTGCTGGGCACTGCTGCTGCTGCGGCAGCTGGCAACCTGACTTGTATCGTCGCGATC
GGAAATGAGAACAGGGGCATCTTGAGCCCCTGCGGACGGTGCCGACAGGTGCTTCTCGATCTGCATCCTG
GGATCAAAGCCATAGTGAAGGACAGTGATGGACAGCCGACGGCAGTTGGGATTCGTGAATTGCTGCCCTC
TGGTTATGTGTGGGAGGGCTAA
